Addgene plasmid #31801: pCDF1-GRM3 (E767K)
Depositing lab: Yardena Samuels. Depositing organization: National Human Genome Research Institute (NHGRI). Publication: Exon capture analysis of G protein-coupled receptors identifies activating mutations in GRM3 in melanoma. Prickett TD, Wei X, Cardenas-Navia I, Teer JK, Lin JC, Walia V, Gartner J, Jiang J, Cherukuri PF, Molinolo A, Davies MA, Gershenwald JE, Stemke-Hale K, Rosenberg SA, Margulies EH, Samuels Y. Nat Genet. 2011 Sep 25;43(11):1119-26. doi: 10.1038/ng.950. PubMed 21946352.
Backbone
  Vector backbone: pCDF1- MCS2-EF1-puromycin
  Backbone manufacturer: SBI
  Backbone size w/o insert (bp): 6600
  Vector type: Mammalian Expression, Lentiviral
  Selectable markers: Puromycin
Growth in bacteria
  Bacterial resistance: Ampicillin, 100 μg/mL
  Growth temperature: 37°C
  Growth strain: NEB Stable
  Copy number: Low Copy
Gene/Insert
  Gene/Insert name: GRM3 (alt name: mGluR3)
  Species: H. sapiens (human)
  Insert size (bp): 2640
  Mutation: Changed glutamic acid 767 to lysine
  GenBank ID: NM_000840
  Entrez Gene: GRM3 (a.k.a. GLUR3, GPRC1C, MGLUR3, mGlu3)
  Promoter: CMV
  Tag / fusion protein: FLAG (C terminal on insert)
  Cloning method: Restriction Enzyme; 5′ cloning site XbaI (not destroyed); 3′ cloning site NotI (not destroyed)
  Sequencing primers: 5′ NA
Terms and licenses: Academic/Nonprofit Terms; Industry Terms: Not Available to Industry
How to cite: pCDF1-GRM3 (E767K) was a gift from Yardena Samuels (Addgene plasmid # 31801 ; http://n2t.net/addgene:31801 ; RRID:Addgene_31801)
