[The description below was written by a language model from this plasmid's Addgene catalogue record.]
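Description:
pCDF1-GRM3 (E767K) is a lentiviral mammalian expression plasmid built on the commercial pCDF1-MCS2-EF1-puromycin backbone (about 6.6 kb without insert). It is propagated in bacteria under ampicillin selection as a low-copy plasmid, in a recombination-tolerant strain of the kind commonly used to keep the repeated sequences of lentiviral vectors stable. As the backbone name indicates, the vector has a cloning site for the gene of interest and a separate EF1-driven puromycin resistance cassette, so transfected or transduced mammalian cells can be selected with puromycin independently of the insert. No feature table is provided, so the specific viral elements, origin of replication and other backbone parts are not itemised in the record.

The payload is the human GRM3 coding sequence (metabotropic glutamate receptor 3, mGluR3; roughly 2.6 kb), cloned between XbaI and NotI sites that both remain intact. It is expressed from a CMV promoter. The receptor carries a point mutation changing glutamic acid 767 to lysine and has a C-terminal FLAG tag, which allows detection or immunoprecipitation of the exogenous protein with anti-FLAG reagents.

The construct comes from a study that used exon capture of G protein-coupled receptors in melanoma and reported activating mutations in GRM3. It is therefore suited to transient expression or to generating puromycin-selected stable cell populations by lentiviral delivery, so that the signalling and cellular effects of the E767K variant can be examined, typically alongside wild-type GRM3 or other mutants.
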