>Addgene plasmid #31801 | pCDF1-GRM3 (E767K) | addgene partial sequence | sequence record 130696 | hGRM3-F2 5'-agaagcgggaaacagtcatc-3'
AAGATTCCAGCATGTTGATCTCTCTTACCTACGATGTGATCCTGGTGATCTTATGCACTGTGTACGCCTT
CAAAACGCGGAAGTGCCCAGAAAATTTCAACAAAGCTAAGTTCATAGGTTTTACCATGTACACCACGTGC
ATCATCTGGTTGGCCTTCCTCCCTATATTTTATGTGACATCAAGTGACTACAGAGTGCAGACGACAACCA
TGTGCATCTCTGTCAGCCTGAGTGGCTTTGTGGTCTTGGGCTGTTTGTTTGCACCCAAGGTTCACATCAT
CCTGTTTCAACCCCAGAAGAATGTTGTCACACACAGACTGCACCTCAACAGGTTCAGTGTCAGTGGAACT
GGGACCACATACTCTCAGTCCTCTGCAAGCACGTATGTGCCAACGGTGTGCAATGGGCGGGAAGTCCTCG
ACTCCACCACCTCATCTCTGGATTACAAGGATGACGACGATAAGTAGGCGGCCGCGAAGGATCTGCGATC
GCTCCGGTGCCCGTCAGTGGGCAGAGCGCACATCGCCCACAGTCCCCGAGAAGTTGGGGGGAGGGGTCGG
CAATTGAACGGGTGCCTAGAGAAGGTGGCGCGGGGTAAACTGGGAAAGTGATGTCGTGTACTGGCTCCGC
CTTTTTCCCGAGGGTGGGGGAGAACCGTATATAAGTGCAGTAGTCGCCGTGAACGTTCTTTTTCGCAACG
GGTTTGCCGCCAGAACACAGCTGAAGCTTCGAGGGGCTCGCATCTCTCCTTCACGCGCCCGCCGCCCTAC
CTGAGGCCGCCATCCACGCCGGTTGAGTCGCGTTCTGCCGCCTCCCGCCTGTGGTGCCTCCTGAACTGCG
TCCGCCGTCTAGGTAAGTTTAAAGCTCAGGTCGAGACCGGGCCTTTGTCCGGCGCTCCCTTGGAGCCTAC
CTAGACTCAGCCGGCTCTCCACGCTTTGCCTGACCCTGCTTGCTCAACTCTACGTCTTTGTTTCGTTTTC
TGTTCTGCGCCGTTACAGATCCAAGCTGTGACCGG
